Addgene plasmid #50542: pRKVSV-PTEN G129E
Depositing lab: Kenneth Yamada. Depositing organization: National Institute of Dental and Craniofacial Research (NIDCR).
Backbone
  Vector backbone: pRKVSV
  Backbone manufacturer: PMID 14729068
  Vector type: Mammalian Expression
Growth in bacteria
  Bacterial resistance: Ampicillin, 100 μg/mL
  Growth temperature: 37°C
  Growth strain: DH5alpha
  Copy number: Unknown
Gene/Insert
  Gene/Insert name: PTEN (alt names: MMAC1; tumor suppressor, phosphatase, mutated)
  Species: H. sapiens (human)
  Mutation: G129E
  Entrez Gene: PTEN (a.k.a. 10q23del, BZS, CWS1, DEC, GLM2, MHAM, MMAC1, PTEN1, PTENbeta, TEP1)
  Promoter: CMV
  Tag / fusion protein: 2X VSV (N terminal on backbone)
  Cloning method: Restriction Enzyme; 5′ cloning site HindIII (not destroyed); 3′ cloning site XbaI (not destroyed)
  Sequencing primers: 5′ pRK KZ FW (TAGAATAACATCCACTTTGCC); 3′ GFP ASO (TTGTAACCATTATAAGCTGC)
Terms and licenses: Academic/Nonprofit Terms; Industry Terms: Not Available to Industry
How to cite: pRKVSV-PTEN G129E was a gift from Kenneth Yamada (Addgene plasmid # 50542 ; http://n2t.net/addgene:50542 ; RRID:Addgene_50542)
