[The description below was written by a language model from this plasmid's Addgene catalogue record.]
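Description:
pRKVSV-PTEN G129E is a mammalian expression plasmid built on the pRKVSV backbone, carrying the human tumor suppressor phosphatase PTEN (also known as MMAC1 or TEP1) with a G129E point mutation. It is propagated in E. coli under ampicillin selection. The record does not state the origin of replication or the copy number, and it lists no mammalian selection marker, so nothing here indicates that stable lines could be selected with this plasmid alone.

Expression of the insert is driven by the CMV promoter, a strong constitutive promoter widely used in cultured mammalian cells. The PTEN coding sequence was inserted between HindIII and XbaI sites, both of which remain intact, and it is placed downstream of a tandem (2X) VSV epitope tag supplied by the backbone. The protein is therefore produced with an N-terminal double VSV tag, which allows detection or immunoprecipitation with anti-VSV antibodies and distinguishes it from endogenous PTEN.

From general knowledge, the G129E substitution lies in the phosphatase catalytic motif and is commonly described as greatly reducing PTEN's lipid phosphatase activity toward phosphoinositides while largely preserving its protein phosphatase activity. Constructs of this kind are typically used alongside wild-type and fully catalytically inactive PTEN to separate which cellular effects depend on lipid versus protein phosphatase function. The record itself does not state a specific intended application. No feature table was provided, so details such as the polyadenylation signal and other backbone elements cannot be confirmed.
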