>Addgene plasmid #50542 | pRKVSV-PTEN G129E | depositor partial sequence | sequence record 75474 | insert only
ATGACAGCCATCATCAAAGAGATCGTTAGCAGAAACAAAAGGAGATATCAAGAGGATGGATTCGACTTAG
ACTTGACCTATATTTATCCAAACATTATTGCTATGGGATTTCCTGCAGAAAGACTTGAAGGCGTATACAG
GAACAATATTGATGATGTAGTAAGGTTTTTGGATTCAAAGCATAAAAACCATTACAAGATATACAATCTT
TGTGCTGAAAGACATTATGACACCGCCAAATTTAATTGCAGAGTTGCACAATATCCTTTTGAAGACCATA
ACCCACCACAGCTAGAACTTATCAAACCCTTTTGTGAAGATCTTGACCAATGGCTAAGTGAAGATGACAA
TCATGTTGCAGCAATTCACTGTAAAGCTGGAAAGGAACGAACTGGTGTAATGATATGTGCATATTTATTA
CATCGGGGCAAATTTTTAAAGGCACAAGAGGCCCTAGATTTCTATGGGGAAGTAAGGACCAGAGACAAAA
AGGGAGTAACTATTCCCAGTCAGAGGCGCTATGTGTATTATTATAGCTACCTGTTAAAGAATCATCTGGA
TTATAGACCAGTGGCACTGTTGTTTCACAAGATGATGTTTGAAACTATTCCAATGTTCAGTGGCGGAACT
TGCAATCCTCAGTTTGTGGTCTGCCAGCTAAAGGTGAAGATATATTCCTCCAATTCAGGACCCACACGAC
GGGAAGACAAGTTCATGTACTTTGAGTTCCCTCAGCCGTTACCTGTGTGTGGTGATATCAAAGTAGAGTT
CTTCCACAAACAGAACAAGATGCTAAAAAAGGACAAAATGTTTCACTTTTGGGTAAATACATTCTTCATA
CCAGGACCAGAGGAAACCTCAGAAAAAGTAGAAAATGGAAGTCTATGTGATCAAGAAATCGATAGCATTT
GCAGTATAGAGCGTGCAGATAATGACAAGGAATATCTAGTACTTACTTTAACAAAAAATGATCTTGACAA
AGCAAATAAAGACAAAGCCAACCGATACTTTTCTCCAAATTTTAAGGTGAAGCTGTACTTCACAAAAACA
GTAGAGGAGCCGTCAAATCCAGAGGCTAGCAGTTCAACTTCTGTAACACCAGATGTTAGTGACAATGAAC
CTGATCATTATAGATATTCTGACACCACTGACTCTGATCCAGAGAATGAACCTTTTGATGAAGATCAGCA
TACACAAATTACAAAAGTCTGA
