>Addgene plasmid #50542 | pRKVSV-PTEN G129E | addgene partial sequence | sequence record 78531 | cmv-fwd
GAGCTCGTTTAGTGACCGTCAGATCGCCTGGAGACGCCATCCACGCTGTTTTGACCTCCATAGAAGACAC
CGGGACCGATCCAGCCTCCGCGGCCGGGAACGGTGCATTGGAACGCGGATTCCCCGTGCCAAGAGTGACG
TAAGTACCGCCTATAGAGTCTATAGGCCCACCCCCTTGGCTTCGTTAGAACGCGGCTACAATTAATACAT
AACCTTATGTATCATACACATACGATTTAGGTGACACTATAGAATAACATCCACTTTGCCTTTCTCTCCA
CAGGTGTCCACTCCCAGGTCCAACTGCACCTCGGTTCTATCGATTCAGCCGCCACCATGGGATACACCGA
CATCGAGATGAACCGGCTGGGCAAGTACACCGACATCGAGATGAACCGGCTGGGCAAGGGATCCAAGCTT
ATGACAGCCATCATCAAAGAGATCGTTAGCAGAAACAAAAGGAGATATCAAGAGGATGGATTCGACTTAG
ACTTGACCTATATTTATCCAAACATTATTGCTATGGGATTTCCTGCAGAAAGACTTGAAGGCGTATACAG
GAACAATATTGATGATGTAGTAAGGTTTTTGGATTCAAAGCATAAAAACCATTACAAGATATACAATCTT
TGTGCTGAAAGACATTATGACACCGCCAAATTTAATTGCAGAGTTGCACAATATCCTTTTGAAGACCATA
ACCCACCACAGCTAGAACTTATCAAACCCTTTTGTGAAGATCTTGACCAATGGCTAAGTGAAGATGACAA
TCATGTTGCAGCAATTCACTGTAAAGCTGGAAAGGAACGAACTGGTGTAATGATATGTGCATATTTATTA
CATCGG
